Addgene plasmid #125244: pCI-syn-fRGECO2
Purpose: Expresses red fluorescent calcium sensor in hippocampal slices
Depositing lab: Katalin Torok. Depositing organization: City, University of London. Publication: The kinetic mechanisms of fast-decay red-fluorescent genetically encoded calcium indicators. Kerruth S, Coates C, Durst CD, Oertner TG, Torok K. J Biol Chem. 2019 Mar 15;294(11):3934-3946. doi: 10.1074/jbc.RA118.004543. Epub 2019 Jan 16. PubMed 30651353.
Backbone
  Vector backbone: pCI
  Backbone manufacturer: Promega
  Backbone size w/o insert (bp): 3684
  Total vector size (bp): 5097
  Modifications to backbone: CMV promoter replaced by synapsin promoter
  Vector type: Mammalian Expression
Growth in bacteria
  Bacterial resistance: Ampicillin, 100 μg/mL
  Growth temperature: 37°C
  Growth strain: DH5alpha
  Copy number: High Copy
Gene/Insert
  Gene/Insert name: fRGECO2 (alt name: jRGECO1a RS-1 EF-4)
  Species: R. norvegicus (rat), G. gallus (chicken); Discosoma sp. (Sea anemone)
  Insert size (bp): 1413
  Mutation: W44Y, D432A
  Promoter: synapsin
  Cloning method: Restriction Enzyme; 5′ cloning site EcoRI (not destroyed); 3′ cloning site NotI (not destroyed)
  Sequencing primers: 5′ T7; 3′ TCCACCATGGTGCAGAACGAGCTTGCTCTTAAG
Resource information
  A portion of this plasmid was derived from a plasmid made by: Addgene #61563
Terms and licenses: Academic/Nonprofit Terms; Industry Terms: Not Available to Industry
Depositor comments: fRGECO2 is the W44Y and D432A variant of the jRGECO1a gene cloned from the pGP-CMV vector (#61563) published by Dana et al. 2016.
How to cite: pCI-syn-fRGECO2 was a gift from Katalin Torok (Addgene plasmid # 125244 ; http://n2t.net/addgene:125244 ; RRID:Addgene_125244)
