[The description below was written by a language model from this plasmid's Addgene catalogue record and pLannotate feature annotations shown in this document.]
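Description:
pCI-syn-fRGECO2 is a mammalian expression plasmid of about 5.1 kb built on the Promega pCI backbone, in which the original CMV promoter has been replaced by the human synapsin I promoter to restrict expression to neurons. It is propagated in E. coli as a high-copy plasmid through a ColE1/pUC-type origin and selected with ampicillin via the β-lactamase gene. An f1 origin is also present, which allows single-stranded DNA production. Small annotated fragments of lacZα, bom, rop and SV40 large T antigen appear to be backbone remnants rather than functional elements.

The payload is fRGECO2, a 1.4 kb red fluorescent genetically encoded calcium indicator cloned between EcoRI and NotI. It is a variant of jRGECO1a carrying the W44Y and D432A substitutions (also called jRGECO1a RS-1 EF-4), subcloned from a pGP-CMV jRGECO1a plasmid. Downstream of the synapsin promoter lie the pCI chimeric β-globin/immunoglobulin intron, which generally improves expression, and a T7 promoter that also serves as a sequencing primer site. The open reading frame begins with an N-terminal leader annotated as a His-tag-containing fragment, the T7 gene 10 leader and an Xpress epitope. This is followed by a red fluorescent protein domain, which the automated annotation matches to HyPerRed, presumably reflecting a shared circularly permuted red fluorescent protein, and then a calmodulin domain. An SV40 polyadenylation signal terminates the transcript. The depositor and sequencing-derived records differ by only two nucleotides in length and give the same feature layout. The plasmid is intended for expressing this fast-decay red calcium sensor in neurons of hippocampal slices for calcium imaging.
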