Features (pLannotate 1.2.2; 18 found; start..end, strand, type, name):
     86..533     +  promoter       hSyn promoter: human synapsin I promoter; confers neuron-specific expression (Kügler et al., 2003)
    570..702     +  intron         chimeric intron: chimera between introns from human β-globin and immunoglobulin heavy chain genes
    747..765     +  promoter       T7 promoter: promoter for bacteriophage T7 RNA polymerase
    765..783     +  misc_feature   MCS (fragment): multiple cloning site
    904..924     +  CDS            capTEV™ (fragment): composite tag for in vivo biotinylation, TEV protease cleavage, and 6xHis tagging
    925..957     +  CDS            T7 tag (gene 10 leader): leader peptide from bacteriophage T7 gene 10 promotes efficient translation in E. coli
    961..984     +  CDS            Xpress™ tag: Xpress™ epitope tag, including an enterokinase recognition and cleavage site
   1074..1800    +  CDS            HyPerRed (fragment): red fluorescent genetically encoded indicator for H2O2 ()
   1807..2247    +  CDS            CALM1: CALM1_HUMAN - Also known as CALM, CAM, CAM1. Experimental evidence at protein level: Swiss-Prot protein existence level 1. (Microbial infection) Required for Legionella pneumophila SidJ glutamylase activity. From Homo sapiens (Human).
   2274..2395    -  polyA_signal   SV40 poly(A) signal: SV40 polyadenylation signal
   2418..2486    -  CDS            large T antigen (fragment): large T antigen from SV40 (simian virus 40)
   2505..2572    +  CDS            lacZα (fragment): LacZα fragment of β-galactosidase; lacZ fragment
   2576..3004    +  rep_origin     f1 ori (sequence partly withheld): f1 bacteriophage origin of replication; arrow indicates direction of (+) strand synthesis
   3032..3131    -  misc_feature   bom (fragment): basis of mobility region from pBR322
   3233..3268    -  CDS            rop (fragment): Rop protein, which maintains plasmids at low copy number; rop
   3363..3467    +  promoter       AmpR promoter: bla
   3468..4328    +  CDS            AmpR: β-lactamase; bla; confers resistance to ampicillin, carbenicillin, and related antibiotics
   4499..5087    +  rep_origin     ori: high-copy-number ColE1/pMB1/pBR322/pUC origin of replication
>Addgene plasmid #125244 | pCI-syn-fRGECO2 | depositor full sequence | sequence record 239604 | pCI-syn-fRGECO2 sequence 5097 bps
ACGCGGCCTTTTACGGTTCCTGGCCTTTGCTGGCCTTTTGCTCACATGGCTCGACAGATCTAATCTGCAG
AGGGCCCTGCGTATGAGTGCAAGTGGGTTTTAGGACCAGGATGAGGCGGGGTGGGGGTGCCTACCTGACG
ACCGACCCCGACCCACTGGACAAGCACCCAACCCCCATTCCCCAAATTGCGCATCCCCTATCAGAGAGGG
GGAGGGGAAACAGGATGCGGCGAGGCGCGTGCGCACTGCCAGCTTCAGCACCGCGGACAGTGCCTTCGCC
CCCGCCTGGCGGCGCGCGCCACCGCCGCCTCAGCACTGAAGGCGCGCTGACGTCACTCGCCGGTCCCCCG
CAAACTCCCCTTCCCGGCCACCTTGGTCGCGTCCGCGCCGCCGCCGGCCCAGCCGGACCGCACCACGCGA
GGCGCGAGATAGGGGGGCACGGGCGCGACCATCTGCGCTGCGGCGCCGGCGACTCAGCGCTGCCTCAGTC
TGCGGTGGGCAGCGGAGGAGTCGTGTCGTGCCTGAGAGCGCAGCTGCAGCTAGGAAGTTGGTCGTGAGGC
ACTGGGCAGGTAAGTATCAAGGTTACAAGACAGGTTTAAGGAGACCAATAGAAACTGGGCTTGTCGAGAC
AGAGAAGACTCTTGCGTTTCTGATAGGCACCTATTGGTCTTACTGACATCCACTTTGCCTTTCTCTCCAC
AGGTGTCCACTCCCAGTTCAATTACAGCTCTTAAGGCTAGAGTACTTAATACGACTCACTATAGGCTAGC
GCTACCGGACTCAAGCTTGGTACCGAACTCGGATCCACTAGTAACGGCCGCCAGTGTGCTGGAATTCATG
CTGCAGAACGAGCTTGCTCTTAAGTTGGCTGGACTTGATATTAACAAGACTGGAGGAGGTTCTCATCATC
ATCATCATCATGGTATGGCTAGCATGACTGGTGGACAGCAAATGGGTCGGGATCTGTACGACGATGACGA
TAAGGATCTCGCAACAATGGTCGACTCATCACGTCGTAAGTACAATAAGGCAGGTCACGCAGTCAGAGCT
ATAGGTCGGCTGAGCTCACCCGTGGTTTCCGAGCGGATGTACCCCGAGGACGGCGCCCTGAAGAGCGAGA
TCAAGAAGGGGCTGAGGCTGAAGGACGGCGGCCACTACGCCGCCGAGGTCAAGACCACCTACAAGGCCAA
GAAGCCCGTGCAGCTGCCCGGCGCCTACATCGTGGACATCAAGTTGGACATCGTGTCCCACAACGAGGAC
TACACCATCGTGGAACAGTGCGAACGCGCCGAGGGCCGCCACTCCACCGGCGGCATGGACGAGCTGTACA
AGGGAGGTACAGGCGGGAGTCTGGTGAGCAAGGGCGAGGAGGATAACATGGCCATCATCAAGGAGTTCAT
GCGCTTCAAGGTGCACATGGAGGGCTCCGTGAACGGCCACGAGTTCGAGATCGAGGGCGAGGGCGAGGGC
CGCCCCTACGAGGCCTTTCAGACCGCTAAGCTGAAGGTGACCAAGGGTGGCCCCCTGCCCTTCGCCTGGG
ACATCCTGTCCCCTCAGTTCATGTACGGCTCCAAGGCCTACATTAAGCACCCAGCCGACATCCCCGACTA
CTTCAAGCTGTCCTTCCCCGAGGGCTTCAGGTGGGAGCGCGTGATGAACTTCGAGGACGGCGGCATTATT
CACGTGAACCAGGACTCCTCCCTGCAGGACGGCGTATTCATCTACAAGGTGAAGCTGCGCGGCACCAACT
TCCCCCCCGACGGCCCCGTAATGCAGAAGAAGACCATGGGCTGGGAGGCTACGCGTGACGACCTGACTGA
AGAGCAGATCGCAGAATTTAAAGAGGCTTTCTCCCTATTTGACAAGGACGGGGATGGGACGATAACAACC
AAGGAGCTTGGGACGGTGTTCCGATCGCTGGGGCAGAACCCCACAGAAGCAGAGCTGCAGGACATGATCA
ATGAAGTAGATGCCGACGGTGACGGCACATTCGACTTCCCTGAGTTCCTGACGATGATGGCAAGAAAAAT
GAATGACACAGACAGTGAAGAGGAAATTCGCGAAGCGTTCCGCGTGTTTGATAAGGACGGCAATGGCTAC
ATCGGCGCAGCAGAGCTTCGCCACGTGATGACAGACCTTGGAGAGAAGTTAACAGATGAGGAGGTTGATG
AAATGATCAGGGTAGCAGCCATCGATGGGGATGGTCAGGTAAACTACGAAGAGTTTGTACAAATGATGAC
AGCGAAGTAGGCGGCCGCTTCGAGCAGACATGATAAGATACATTGATGAGTTTGGACAAACCACAACTAG
AATGCAGTGAAAAAAATGCTTTATTTGTGAAATTTGTGATGCTATTGCTTTATTTGTAACCATTATAAGC
TGCAATAAACAAGTTAACAACAACAATTGCATTCATTTTATGTTTCAGGTTCAGGGGGAGATGTGGGAGG
TTTTTTAAAGCAAGTAAAACCTCTACAAATGTGGTAAAATCGATAAGGATCCGGGCTGGCGTAATAGCGA
AGAGGCCCGCACCGATCGCCCTTCCCAACAGTTGCGCAGCCTGAATGGCGAATGG
[124 nt withheld, positions 2576-2699]
C
[91 nt withheld, positions 2701-2791]
A
[49 nt withheld, positions 2793-2841]
CCTTTGACGTTGGAGTCCACGTTCTTT
[37 nt withheld, positions 2869-2905]
ACCCTATCTCGGTCTATTCTTTTGATTTATAAGGGATTTTGCCGATTTCGGCCTATTGGTTAAAAAATGA
GCTGATTTAACAAAAATTTAACGCGAATTTTAACAAAATATTAACGCTTACAATTTCCTGATGCGGTATT
TTCTCCTTACGCATCTGTGCGGTATTTCACACCGCATATGGTGCACTCTCAGTACAATCTGCTCTGATGC
CGCATAGTTAAGCCAGCCCCGACACCCGCCAACACCCGCTGACGCGCCCTGACGGGCTTGTCTGCTCCCG
GCATCCGCTTACAGACAAGCTGTGACCGTCTCCGGGAGCTGCATGTGTCAGAGGTTTTCACCGTCATCAC
CGAAACGCGCGAGACGAAAGGGCCTCGTGATACGCCTATTTTTATAGGTTAATGTCATGATAATAATGGT
TTCTTAGACGTCAGGTGGCACTTTTCGGGGAAATGTGCGCGGAACCCCTATTTGTTTATTTTTCTAAATA
CATTCAAATATGTATCCGCTCATGAGACAATAACCCTGATAAATGCTTCAATAATATTGAAAAAGGAAGA
GTATGAGTATTCAACATTTCCGTGTCGCCCTTATTCCCTTTTTTGCGGCATTTTGCCTTCCTGTTTTTGC
TCACCCAGAAACGCTGGTGAAAGTAAAAGATGCTGAAGATCAGTTGGGTGCACGAGTGGGTTACATCGAA
CTGGATCTCAACAGCGGTAAGATCCTTGAGAGTTTTCGCCCCGAAGAACGTTTTCCAATGATGAGCACTT
TTAAAGTTCTGCTATGTGGCGCGGTATTATCCCGTATTGACGCCGGGCAAGAGCAACTCGGTCGCCGCAT
ACACTATTCTCAGAATGACTTGGTTGAGTACTCACCAGTCACAGAAAAGCATCTTACGGATGGCATGACA
GTAAGAGAATTATGCAGTGCTGCCATAACCATGAGTGATAACACTGCGGCCAACTTACTTCTGACAACGA
TCGGAGGACCGAAGGAGCTAACCGCTTTTTTGCACAACATGGGGGATCATGTAACTCGCCTTGATCGTTG
GGAACCGGAGCTGAATGAAGCCATACCAAACGACGAGCGTGACACCACGATGCCTGTAGCAATGGCAACA
ACGTTGCGCAAACTATTAACTGGCGAACTACTTACTCTAGCTTCCCGGCAACAATTAATAGACTGGATGG
AGGCGGATAAAGTTGCAGGACCACTTCTGCGCTCGGCCCTTCCGGCTGGCTGGTTTATTGCTGATAAATC
TGGAGCCGGTGAGCGTGGGTCTCGCGGTATCATTGCAGCACTGGGGCCAGATGGTAAGCCCTCCCGTATC
GTAGTTATCTACACGACGGGGAGTCAGGCAACTATGGATGAACGAAATAGACAGATCGCTGAGATAGGTG
CCTCACTGATTAAGCATTGGTAACTGTCAGACCAAGTTTACTCATATATACTTTAGATTGATTTAAAACT
TCATTTTTAATTTAAAAGGATCTAGGTGAAGATCCTTTTTGATAATCTCATGACCAAAATCCCTTAACGT
GAGTTTTCGTTCCACTGAGCGTCAGACCCCGTAGAAAAGATCAAAGGATCTTCTTGAGATCCTTTTTTTC
TGCGCGTAATCTGCTGCTTGCAAACAAAAAAACCACCGCTACCAGCGGTGGTTTGTTTGCCGGATCAAGA
GCTACCAACTCTTTTTCCGAAGGTAACTGGCTTCAGCAGAGCGCAGATACCAAATACTGTTCTTCTAGTG
TAGCCGTAGTTAGGCCACCACTTCAAGAACTCTGTAGCACCGCCTACATACCTCGCTCTGCTAATCCTGT
TACCAGTGGCTGCTGCCAGTGGCGATAAGTCGTGTCTTACCGGGTTGGACTCAAGACGATAGTTACCGGA
TAAGGCGCAGCGGTCGGGCTGAACGGGGGGTTCGTGCACACAGCCCAGCTTGGAGCGAACGACCTACACC
GAACTGAGATACCTACAGCGTGAGCTATGAGAAAGCGCCACGCTTCCCGAAGGGAGAAAGGCGGACAGGT
ATCCGGTAAGCGGCAGGGTCGGAACAGGAGAGCGCACGAGGGAGCTTCCAGGGGGAAACGCCTGGTATCT
TTATAGTCCTGTCGGGTTTCGCCACCTCTGACTTGAGCGTCGATTTTTGTGATGCTCGTCAGGGGGGCGG
AGCCTATGGAAAAACGCCAGCA
