Features (pLannotate 1.2.2; 18 found; start..end, strand, type, name):
     95..542     +  promoter       hSyn promoter: human synapsin I promoter; confers neuron-specific expression (Kügler et al., 2003)
    579..711     +  intron         chimeric intron: chimera between introns from human β-globin and immunoglobulin heavy chain genes
    756..774     +  promoter       T7 promoter: promoter for bacteriophage T7 RNA polymerase
    774..792     +  misc_feature   MCS (fragment): multiple cloning site
    913..933     +  CDS            capTEV™ (fragment): composite tag for in vivo biotinylation, TEV protease cleavage, and 6xHis tagging
    934..966     +  CDS            T7 tag (gene 10 leader): leader peptide from bacteriophage T7 gene 10 promotes efficient translation in E. coli
    970..993     +  CDS            Xpress™ tag: Xpress™ epitope tag, including an enterokinase recognition and cleavage site
   1083..1809    +  CDS            HyPerRed (fragment): red fluorescent genetically encoded indicator for H2O2 ()
   1816..2256    +  CDS            CALM1: CALM1_HUMAN - Also known as CALM, CAM, CAM1. Experimental evidence at protein level: Swiss-Prot protein existence level 1. (Microbial infection) Required for Legionella pneumophila SidJ glutamylase activity. From Homo sapiens (Human).
   2283..2404    -  polyA_signal   SV40 poly(A) signal: SV40 polyadenylation signal
   2427..2495    -  CDS            large T antigen (fragment): large T antigen from SV40 (simian virus 40)
   2514..2581    +  CDS            lacZα (fragment): LacZα fragment of β-galactosidase; lacZ fragment
   2585..3013    +  rep_origin     f1 ori (sequence partly withheld): f1 bacteriophage origin of replication; arrow indicates direction of (+) strand synthesis
   3041..3140    -  misc_feature   bom (fragment): basis of mobility region from pBR322
   3242..3277    -  CDS            rop (fragment): Rop protein, which maintains plasmids at low copy number; rop
   3372..3476    +  promoter       AmpR promoter: bla
   3477..4337    +  CDS            AmpR: β-lactamase; bla; confers resistance to ampicillin, carbenicillin, and related antibiotics
   4508..5096    +  rep_origin     ori: high-copy-number ColE1/pMB1/pBR322/pUC origin of replication
>Addgene plasmid #125244 | pCI-syn-fRGECO2 | addgene full sequence | sequence record 264431 | Addgene NGS Result
GCCAGCAACGCGGCCTTTTTACGGTTCCTGGCCTTTTGCTGGCCTTTTGCTCACATGGCTCGACAGATCT
AATCTGCAGAGGGCCCTGCGTATGAGTGCAAGTGGGTTTTAAGACCAGGATGAGGCGGGGTGGGGGTGCC
TACCTGACGACCGACCCCGACCCACTGGACAAGCACCCAACCCCCATTCCCCAAATTGCGCATCCCCTAT
CAGAGAGGGGGAGGGGAAACAGGATGCGGCGAGGCGCGTGCGCACTGCCAGCTTCAGCACCGCGGACAGT
GCCTTCGCCCCCGCCTGGCGGCGCGCGCCACCGCCGCCTCAGCACTGAAGGCGCGCTGACGTCACTCGCC
GGTCCCCCGCAAACTCCCCTTCCCGGCCACCTTGGTCGCGTCCGCGCCGCCGCCGGCCCAGCCGGACCGC
ACCACGCGAGGCGCGAGATAGGGGGGCACGGGCGCGACCATCTGCGCTGCGGCGCCGGCGACTCAGCGCT
GCCTCAGTCTGCGGTGGGCAGCGGAGGAGTCGTGTCGTGCCTGAGAGCGCAGCTGCAGCTAGGAAGTTGG
TCGTGAGGCACTGGGCAGGTAAGTATCAAGGTTACAAGACAGGTTTAAGGAGACCAATAGAAACTGGGCT
TGTCGAGACAGAGAAGACTCTTGCGTTTCTGATAGGCACCTATTGGTCTTACTGACATCCACTTTGCCTT
TCTCTCCACAGGTGTCCACTCCCAGTTCAATTACAGCTCTTAAGGCTAGAGTACTTAATACGACTCACTA
TAGGCTAGCGCTACCGGACTCAAGCTTGGTACCGAACTCGGATCCACTAGTAACGGCCGCCAGTGTGCTG
GAATTCATGCTGCAGAACGAGCTTGCTCTTAAGTTGGCTGGACTTGATATTAACAAGACTGGAGGAGGTT
CTCATCATCATCATCATCATGGTATGGCTAGCATGACTGGTGGACAGCAAATGGGTCGGGATCTGTACGA
CGATGACGATAAGGATCTCGCAACAATGGTCGACTCATCACGTCGTAAGTACAATAAGGCAGGTCACGCA
GTCAGAGCTATAGGTCGGCTGAGCTCACCCGTGGTTTCCGAGCGGATGTACCCCGAGGACGGCGCCCTGA
AGAGCGAGATCAAGAAGGGGCTGAGGCTGAAGGACGGCGGCCACTACGCCGCCGAGGTCAAGACCACCTA
CAAGGCCAAGAAGCCCGTGCAGCTGCCCGGCGCCTACATCGTGGACATCAAGTTGGACATCGTGTCCCAC
AACGAGGACTACACCATCGTGGAACAGTGCGAACGCGCCGAGGGCCGCCACTCCACCGGCGGCATGGACG
AGCTGTACAAGGGAGGTACAGGCGGGAGTCTGGTGAGCAAGGGCGAGGAGGATAACATGGCCATCATCAA
GGAGTTCATGCGCTTCAAGGTGCACATGGAGGGCTCCGTGAACGGCCACGAGTTCGAGATCGAGGGCGAG
GGCGAGGGCCGCCCCTACGAGGCCTTTCAGACCGCTAAGCTGAAGGTGACCAAGGGTGGCCCCCTGCCCT
TCGCCTGGGACATCCTGTCCCCTCAGTTCATGTACGGCTCCAAGGCCTACATTAAGCACCCAGCCGACAT
CCCCGACTACTTCAAGCTGTCCTTCCCCGAGGGCTTCAGGTGGGAGCGCGTGATGAACTTCGAGGACGGC
GGCATTATTCACGTGAACCAGGACTCCTCCCTGCAGGACGGCGTATTCATCTACAAGGTGAAGCTGCGCG
GCACCAACTTCCCCCCCGACGGCCCCGTAATGCAGAAGAAGACCATGGGCTGGGAGGCTACGCGTGACGA
CCTGACTGAAGAGCAGATCGCAGAATTTAAAGAGGCTTTCTCCCTATTTGACAAGGACGGGGATGGGACG
ATAACAACCAAGGAGCTTGGGACGGTGTTCCGATCGCTGGGGCAGAACCCCACAGAAGCAGAGCTGCAGG
ACATGATCAATGAAGTAGATGCCGACGGTGACGGCACATTCGACTTCCCTGAGTTCCTGACGATGATGGC
AAGAAAAATGAATGACACAGACAGTGAAGAGGAAATTCGCGAAGCGTTCCGCGTGTTTGATAAGGACGGC
AATGGCTACATCGGCGCAGCAGAGCTTCGCCACGTGATGACAGACCTTGGAGAGAAGTTAACAGATGAGG
AGGTTGATGAAATGATCAGGGTAGCAGCCATCGATGGGGATGGTCAGGTAAACTACGAAGAGTTTGTACA
AATGATGACAGCGAAGTAGGCGGCCGCTTCGAGCAGACATGATAAGATACATTGATGAGTTTGGACAAAC
CACAACTAGAATGCAGTGAAAAAAATGCTTTATTTGTGAAATTTGTGATGCTATTGCTTTATTTGTAACC
ATTATAAGCTGCAATAAACAAGTTAACAACAACAATTGCATTCATTTTATGTTTCAGGTTCAGGGGGAGA
TGTGGGAGGTTTTTTAAAGCAAGTAAAACCTCTACAAATGTGGTAAAATCGATAAGGATCCGGGCTGGCG
TAATAGCGAAGAGGCCCGCACCGATCGCCCTTCCCAACAGTTGCGCAGCCTGAATGGCGAATGG
[124 nt withheld, positions 2585-2708]
C
[91 nt withheld, positions 2710-2800]
A
[49 nt withheld, positions 2802-2850]
CCTTTGACGTTGGAGTCCACGTTCTTT
[37 nt withheld, positions 2878-2914]
ACCCTATCTCGGTCTATTCTTTTGATTTATAAGGGATTTTGCCGATTTCGGCCTATTGGTTAAAAAATGA
GCTGATTTAACAAAAATTTAACGCGAATTTTAACAAAATATTAACGCTTACAATTTCCTGATGCGGTATT
TTCTCCTTACGCATCTGTGCGGTATTTCACACCGCATATGGTGCACTCTCAGTACAATCTGCTCTGATGC
CGCATAGTTAAGCCAGCCCCGACACCCGCCAACACCCGCTGACGCGCCCTGACGGGCTTGTCTGCTCCCG
GCATCCGCTTACAGACAAGCTGTGACCGTCTCCGGGAGCTGCATGTGTCAGAGGTTTTCACCGTCATCAC
CGAAACGCGCGAGACGAAAGGGCCTCGTGATACGCCTATTTTTATAGGTTAATGTCATGATAATAATGGT
TTCTTAGACGTCAGGTGGCACTTTTCGGGGAAATGTGCGCGGAACCCCTATTTGTTTATTTTTCTAAATA
CATTCAAATATGTATCCGCTCATGAGACAATAACCCTGATAAATGCTTCAATAATATTGAAAAAGGAAGA
GTATGAGTATTCAACATTTCCGTGTCGCCCTTATTCCCTTTTTTGCGGCATTTTGCCTTCCTGTTTTTGC
TCACCCAGAAACGCTGGTGAAAGTAAAAGATGCTGAAGATCAGTTGGGTGCACGAGTGGGTTACATCGAA
CTGGATCTCAACAGCGGTAAGATCCTTGAGAGTTTTCGCCCCGAAGAACGTTTTCCAATGATGAGCACTT
TTAAAGTTCTGCTATGTGGCGCGGTATTATCCCGTATTGACGCCGGGCAAGAGCAACTCGGTCGCCGCAT
ACACTATTCTCAGAATGACTTGGTTGAGTACTCACCAGTCACAGAAAAGCATCTTACGGATGGCATGACA
GTAAGAGAATTATGCAGTGCTGCCATAACCATGAGTGATAACACTGCGGCCAACTTACTTCTGACAACGA
TCGGAGGACCGAAGGAGCTAACCGCTTTTTTGCACAACATGGGGGATCATGTAACTCGCCTTGATCGTTG
GGAACCGGAGCTGAATGAAGCCATACCAAACGACGAGCGTGACACCACGATGCCTGTAGCAATGGCAACA
ACGTTGCGCAAACTATTAACTGGCGAACTACTTACTCTAGCTTCCCGGCAACAATTAATAGACTGGATGG
AGGCGGATAAAGTTGCAGGACCACTTCTGCGCTCGGCCCTTCCGGCTGGCTGGTTTATTGCTGATAAATC
TGGAGCCGGTGAGCGTGGGTCTCGCGGTATCATTGCAGCACTGGGGCCAGATGGTAAGCCCTCCCGTATC
GTAGTTATCTACACGACGGGGAGTCAGGCAACTATGGATGAACGAAATAGACAGATCGCTGAGATAGGTG
CCTCACTGATTAAGCATTGGTAACTGTCAGACCAAGTTTACTCATATATACTTTAGATTGATTTAAAACT
TCATTTTTAATTTAAAAGGATCTAGGTGAAGATCCTTTTTGATAATCTCATGACCAAAATCCCTTAACGT
GAGTTTTCGTTCCACTGAGCGTCAGACCCCGTAGAAAAGATCAAAGGATCTTCTTGAGATCCTTTTTTTC
TGCGCGTAATCTGCTGCTTGCAAACAAAAAAACCACCGCTACCAGCGGTGGTTTGTTTGCCGGATCAAGA
GCTACCAACTCTTTTTCCGAAGGTAACTGGCTTCAGCAGAGCGCAGATACCAAATACTGTTCTTCTAGTG
TAGCCGTAGTTAGGCCACCACTTCAAGAACTCTGTAGCACCGCCTACATACCTCGCTCTGCTAATCCTGT
TACCAGTGGCTGCTGCCAGTGGCGATAAGTCGTGTCTTACCGGGTTGGACTCAAGACGATAGTTACCGGA
TAAGGCGCAGCGGTCGGGCTGAACGGGGGGTTCGTGCACACAGCCCAGCTTGGAGCGAACGACCTACACC
GAACTGAGATACCTACAGCGTGAGCTATGAGAAAGCGCCACGCTTCCCGAAGGGAGAAAGGCGGACAGGT
ATCCGGTAAGCGGCAGGGTCGGAACAGGAGAGCGCACGAGGGAGCTTCCAGGGGGAAACGCCTGGTATCT
TTATAGTCCTGTCGGGTTTCGCCACCTCTGACTTGAGCGTCGATTTTTGTGATGCTCGTCAGGGGGGCGG
AGCCTATGGAAAAAC
