>Addgene plasmid #125244 | pCI-syn-fRGECO2 | depositor partial sequence | sequence record 239603 | fRGECO2
ATGCTGCAGAACGAGCTTGCTCTTAAGTTGGCTGGACTTGATATTAACAAGACTGGAGGAGGTTCTCATC
ATCATCATCATCATGGTATGGCTAGCATGACTGGTGGACAGCAAATGGGTCGGGATCTGTACGACGATGA
CGATAAGGATCTCGCAACAATGGTCGACTCATCACGTCGTAAGTACAATAAGGCAGGTCACGCAGTCAGA
GCTATAGGTCGGCTGAGCTCACCCGTGGTTTCCGAGCGGATGTACCCCGAGGACGGCGCCCTGAAGAGCG
AGATCAAGAAGGGGCTGAGGCTGAAGGACGGCGGCCACTACGCCGCCGAGGTCAAGACCACCTACAAGGC
CAAGAAGCCCGTGCAGCTGCCCGGCGCCTACATCGTGGACATCAAGTTGGACATCGTGTCCCACAACGAG
GACTACACCATCGTGGAACAGTGCGAACGCGCCGAGGGCCGCCACTCCACCGGCGGCATGGACGAGCTGT
ACAAGGGAGGTACAGGCGGGAGTCTGGTGAGCAAGGGCGAGGAGGATAACATGGCCATCATCAAGGAGTT
CATGCGCTTCAAGGTGCACATGGAGGGCTCCGTGAACGGCCACGAGTTCGAGATCGAGGGCGAGGGCGAG
GGCCGCCCCTACGAGGCCTTTCAGACCGCTAAGCTGAAGGTGACCAAGGGTGGCCCCCTGCCCTTCGCCT
GGGACATCCTGTCCCCTCAGTTCATGTACGGCTCCAAGGCCTACATTAAGCACCCAGCCGACATCCCCGA
CTACTTCAAGCTGTCCTTCCCCGAGGGCTTCAGGTGGGAGCGCGTGATGAACTTCGAGGACGGCGGCATT
ATTCACGTGAACCAGGACTCCTCCCTGCAGGACGGCGTATTCATCTACAAGGTGAAGCTGCGCGGCACCA
ACTTCCCCCCCGACGGCCCCGTAATGCAGAAGAAGACCATGGGCTGGGAGGCTACGCGTGACGACCTGAC
TGAAGAGCAGATCGCAGAATTTAAAGAGGCTTTCTCCCTATTTGACAAGGACGGGGATGGGACGATAACA
ACCAAGGAGCTTGGGACGGTGTTCCGATCGCTGGGGCAGAACCCCACAGAAGCAGAGCTGCAGGACATGA
TCAATGAAGTAGATGCCGACGGTGACGGCACATTCGACTTCCCTGAGTTCCTGACGATGATGGCAAGAAA
AATGAATGACACAGACAGTGAAGAGGAAATTCGCGAAGCGTTCCGCGTGTTTGATAAGGACGGCAATGGC
TACATCGGCGCAGCAGAGCTTCGCCACGTGATGACAGACCTTGGAGAGAAGTTAACAGATGAGGAGGTTG
ATGAAATGATCAGGGTAGCAGCCATCGATGGGGATGGTCAGGTAAACTACGAAGAGTTTGTACAAATGAT
GACAGCGAAGTAG
